>Addgene plasmid #218992 | SFFV-GFI1B-Brd 8 | addgene full sequence | sequence record 473173 | Addgene NGS Result
ATTTATGCAGAGGCCGAGGCCGCCTCGGCCTCTGAGCTATTCCAGAAGTAGTGAGGAGGCTTTTTTGGAG
GCCTAGGGACGTACCCAATTCGCCCTATAGTGAGTCGTATTACGCGCGCTCACTGGCCGTCGTTTTACAA
CGTCGTGACTGGGAAAACCCTGGCGTTACCCAACTTAATCGCCTTGCAGCACATCCCCCTTTCGCCAGCT
GGCGTAATAGCGAAGAGGCCCGCACCGATCGCCCTTCCCAACAGTTGCGCAGCCTGAATGGCGAATGGG
[124 nt withheld, positions 280-403]
C
[91 nt withheld, positions 405-495]
A
[49 nt withheld, positions 497-545]
CCTTTGACGTTGGAGTCCACGTTCTTT
[37 nt withheld, positions 573-609]
ACCCTATCTCGGTCTATTCTTTTGATTTATAAGGGATTTTGCCGATTTCGGCCTATTGGTTAAAAAATGA
GCTGATTTAACAAAAATTTAACGCGAATTTTAACAAAATATTAACGCTTACAATTTAGGTGGCACTTTTC
GGGGAAATGTGCGCGGAACCCCTATTTGTTTATTTTTCTAAATACATTCAAATATGTATCCGCTCATGAG
ACAATAACCCTGATAAATGCTTCAATAATATTGAAAAAGGAAGAGTATGAGTATTCAACATTTCCGTGTC
GCCCTTATTCCCTTTTTTGCGGCATTTTGCCTTCCTGTTTTTGCTCACCCAGAAACGCTGGTGAAAGTAA
AAGATGCTGAAGATCAGTTGGGTGCACGAGTGGGTTACATCGAACTGGATCTCAACAGCGGTAAGATCCT
TGAGAGTTTTCGCCCCGAAGAACGTTTTCCAATGATGAGCACTTTTAAAGTTCTGCTATGTGGCGCGGTA
TTATCCCGTATTGACGCCGGGCAAGAGCAACTCGGTCGCCGCATACACTATTCTCAGAATGACTTGGTTG
AGTACTCACCAGTCACAGAAAAGCATCTTACGGATGGCATGACAGTAAGAGAATTATGCAGTGCTGCCAT
AACCATGAGTGATAACACTGCGGCCAACTTACTTCTGACAACGATCGGAGGACCGAAGGAGCTAACCGCT
TTTTTGCACAACATGGGGGATCATGTAACTCGCCTTGATCGTTGGGAACCGGAGCTGAATGAAGCCATAC
CAAACGACGAGCGTGACACCACGATGCCTGTAGCAATGGCAACAACGTTGCGCAAACTATTAACTGGCGA
ACTACTTACTCTAGCTTCCCGGCAACAATTAATAGACTGGATGGAGGCGGATAAAGTTGCAGGACCACTT
CTGCGCTCGGCCCTTCCGGCTGGCTGGTTTATTGCTGATAAATCTGGAGCCGGTGAGCGTGGGTCTCGCG
GTATCATTGCAGCACTGGGGCCAGATGGTAAGCCCTCCCGTATCGTAGTTATCTACACGACGGGGAGTCA
GGCAACTATGGATGAACGAAATAGACAGATCGCTGAGATAGGTGCCTCACTGATTAAGCATTGGTAACTG
TCAGACCAAGTTTACTCATATATACTTTAGATTGATTTAAAACTTCATTTTTAATTTAAAAGGATCTAGG
TGAAGATCCTTTTTGATAATCTCATGACCAAAATCCCTTAACGTGAGTTTTCGTTCCACTGAGCGTCAGA
CCCCGTAGAAAAGATCAAAGGATCTTCTTGAGATCCTTTTTTTCTGCGCGTAATCTGCTGCTTGCAAACA
AAAAAACCACCGCTACCAGCGGTGGTTTGTTTGCCGGATCAAGAGCTACCAACTCTTTTTCCGAAGGTAA
CTGGCTTCAGCAGAGCGCAGATACCAAATACTGTTCTTCTAGTGTAGCCGTAGTTAGGCCACCACTTCAA
GAACTCTGTAGCACCGCCTACATACCTCGCTCTGCTAATCCTGTTACCAGTGGCTGCTGCCAGTGGCGAT
AAGTCGTGTCTTACCGGGTTGGACTCAAGACGATAGTTACCGGATAAGGCGCAGCGGTCGGGCTGAACGG
GGGGTTCGTGCACACAGCCCAGCTTGGAGCGAACGACCTACACCGAACTGAGATACCTACAGCGTGAGCT
ATGAGAAAGCGCCACGCTTCCCGAAGGGAGAAAGGCGGACAGGTATCCGGTAAGCGGCAGGGTCGGAACA
GGAGAGCGCACGAGGGAGCTTCCAGGGGGAAACGCCTGGTATCTTTATAGTCCTGTCGGGTTTCGCCACC
TCTGACTTGAGCGTCGATTTTTGTGATGCTCGTCAGGGGGGCGGAGCCTATGGAAAAACGCCAGCAACGC
GGCCTTTTTACGGTTCCTGGCCTTTTGCTGGCCTTTTGCTCACATGTTCTTTCCTGCGTTATCCCCTGAT
TCTGTGGATAACCGTATTACCGCCTTTGAGTGAGCTGATACCGCTCGCCGCAGCCGAACGACCGAGCGCA
GCGAGTCAGTGAGCGAGGAAGCGGAAGAGCGCCCAATACGCAAACCGCCTCTCCCCGCGCGTTGGCCGAT
TCATTAATGCAGCTGGCACGACAGGTTTCCCGACTGGAAAGCGGGCAGTGAGCGCAACGCAATTAATGTG
AGTTAGCTCACTCATTAGGCACCCCAGGCTTTACACTTTATGCTTCCGGCTCGTATGTTGTGTGGAATTG
TGAGCGGATAACAATTTCACACAGGAAACAGCTATGACCATGATTACGCCAAGCGCGCAATTAACCCTCA
CTAAAGGGAACAAAAGCTGGAGCTGCAAGCTTAATGTAGTCTTATGCAATACTCTTGTAGTCTTGCAACA
TGGTAACGATGAGTTAGCAACATGCCTTACAAGGAGAGAAAAAGCACCGTGCATGCCGATTGGTGGAAGT
AAGGTGGTACGATCGTGCCTTATTAGGAAGGCAACAGACGGGTCTGACATGGATTGGACGAACCACTGAA
TTGCCGCATTGCAGAGATATTGTATTTAAGTGCCTAGCTCGATACATAAACGGGTCTCTCTGGTTAGACC
AGATCTGAGCCTGGGAGCTCTCTGGCTAACTAGGGAACCCACTGCTTAAGCCTCAATAAAGCTTGCCTTG
AGTGCTTCAAGTAGTGTGTGCCCGTCTGTTGTGTGACTCTGGTAACTAGAGATCCCTCAGACCCTTTTAG
TCAGTGTGGAAAATCTCTAGCAGTGGCGCCCGAACAGGGACTTGAAAGCGAAAGGGAAACCAGAGGAGCT
CTCTCGACGCAGGACTCGGCTTGCTGAAGCGCGCACGGCAAGAGGCGAGGGGCGGCGACTGGTGAGTACG
CCAAAAATTTTGACTAGCGGAGGCTAGAAGGAGAGAGATGGGTGCGAGAGCGTCAGTATTAAGCGGGGGA
GAATTAGATCGCGATGGGAAAAAATTCGGTTAAGGCCAGGGGGAAAGAAAAAATATAAATTAAAACATAT
AGTATGGGCAAGCAGGGAGCTAGAACGATTCGCAGTTAATCCTGGCCTGTTAGAAACATCAGAAGGCTGT
AGACAAATACTGGGACAGCTACAACCATCCCTTCAGACAGGATCAGAAGAACTTAGATCATTATATAATA
CAGTAGCAACCCTCTATTGTGTGCATCAAAGGATAGAGATAAAAGACACCAAGGAAGCTTTAGACAAGAT
AGAGGAAGAGCAAAACAAAAGTAAGACCACCGCACAGCAAGCGGCCGCTGATCTTCAGACCTGGAGGAGG
AGATATGAGGGACAATTGGAGAAGTGAATTATATAAATATAAAGTAGTAAAAATTGAACCATTAGGAGTA
GCACCCACCAAGGCAAAGAGAAGAGTGGTGCAGAGAGAAAAAAGAGCAGTGGGAATAGGAGCTTTGTTCC
TTGGGTTCTTGGGAGCAGCAGGAAGCACTATGGGCGCAGCGTCAATGACGCTGACGGTACAGGCCAGACA
ATTATTGTCTGGTATAGTGCAGCAGCAGAACAATTTGCTGAGGGCTATTGAGGCGCAACAGCATCTGTTG
CAACTCACAGTCTGGGGCATCAAGCAGCTCCAGGCAAGAATCCTGGCTGTGGAAAGATACCTAAAGGATC
AACAGCTCCTGGGGATTTGGGGTTGCTCTGGAAAACTCATTTGCACCACTGCTGTGCCTTGGAATGCTAG
TTGGAGTAATAAATCTCTGGAACAGATTTGGAATCACACGACCTGGATGGAGTGGGACAGAGAAATTAAC
AATTACACAAGCTTAATACACTCCTTAATTGAAGAATCGCAAAACCAGCAAGAAAAGAATGAACAAGAAT
TATTGGAATTAGATAAATGGGCAAGTTTGTGGAATTGGTTTAACATAACAAATTGGCTGTGGTATATAAA
ATTATTCATAATGATAGTAGGAGGCTTGGTAGGTTTAAGAATAGTTTTTGCTGTACTTTCTATAGTGAAT
AGAGTTAGGCAGGGATATTCACCATTATCGTTTCAGACCCACCTCCCAACCCCGAGGGGACCCGACAGGC
CCGAAGGAATAGAAGAAGAAGGTGGAGAGAGAGACAGAGACAGATCCATTCGATTAGTGAACGGATCTCG
ACGGTATCGGTTAACTTTTAAAAGAAAAGGGGGGATTGGGGGGTACAGTGCAGGGGAAAGAATAGTAGAC
ATAATAGCAACAGACATACAAACTAAAGAATTACAAAAACAAATTACAAAAATTCAAAATTTTATCGATC
ACGAGACTAGCCTCGAGCTGGCTGCAGTAACGCCATTTTGCAAGGCATGGAAAAATACCAAACCAAGAAT
AGAGAAGTTCAGATCAAGGGCGGGTACATGAAAATAGCTAACGTTGGGCCAAACAGGATATCTGCGGTGA
GCAGTTTCGGCCCCGGCCCGGGGCCAAGAACAGATGGTCACCGCAGTTTCGGCCCCGGCCCGAGGCCAAG
AACAGATGGTCCCCAGATATGGCCCAACCCTCAGCAGTTTCTTAAGACCCATCAGATGTTTCCAGGCTCC
CCCAAGGACCTGAAATGACCCTGCGCCTTATTTGAATTAACCAATCAGCCTGCTTCTCGCTTCTGTTCGC
GCGCTTCTGCTTCCCGAGCTCTATAAAAGAGCTCACAACCCCTCACTCGGCGCGCCAGTCCTCCGACAGA
CTGAGTCGGCCGGTCGAATCAAGCTTATCGATACCGTCGACGGATCCGCTAGCCCGCGGTTCGAAATGCC
TCGTTCTTTTCTCGTCAAATCCAAGAAGGCCCATACGTATCATCAACCTCGAGTCCAAGAGGACGAGCCA
CTGTGGCCACCCGCGTTGACTCCTGTCCCTCGAGATCAAGCACCTTCCAATAGTCCAGTGCTGTCCACAC
TGTTTCCGAATCAATGTCTCGATTGGACTAATCTTAAGCGCGAACCAGAATTAGAACAAGATCAAAATCT
GGCTCGGATGGCACCAGCTCCCGAAGGGCCTATAGTACTCAGTCGGCCACAAGACGGTGATTCCCCTCTT
TCTGATAGTCCACCCTTTTATAAACCCTCTTTTAGCTGGGATACACTCGCGACCACATACGGACATTCCT
ATAGGCAAGCTCCGAGCACAATGCAATCTGCGTTTCTCGAACATAGTGTATCCTTATATGGAAGCCCCCT
GGTCCCTTCTACGGAACCAGCTCTTGATTTTAGTCTGCGGTATTCACCCGGGATGGACGCATATCATTGC
GTTAAATGTAATAAAGTGTTTTCAACTCCACATGGCTTAGAGGTACACGTTCGTCGGTCTCACTCAGGAA
CGCGCCCGTTTGCGTGCGATATTTGTGGAAAGACGTTTGGTCATGCCGTTTCATTGGAACAACATACCCA
TGTGCATTCACAAGAACGTTCTTTTGAATGTCGTATGTGTGGAAAAGCATTTAAACGGTCTAGCACCTTG
AGCACGCATTTACTGATTCATTCTGATACCAGACCGTATCCGTGTCAATTTTGTGGGAAACGATTTCACC
AAAAGAGCGATATGAAGAAACATACTTATATACATACTGGAGAAAAGCCCCATAAATGCCAAGTTTGTGG
CAAAGCTTTCTCTCAATCCTCTAATCTGATTACACATTCTAGGAAACATACTGGTTTTAAACCATTTTCC
TGCGAACTCTGTACTAAGGGGTTTCAAAGGAAAGTTGATTTACGCAGACATCGAGAATCTCAACATAACC
TTAAATAGACCGGTCGGATCCCCCGGGCTGCAGGAATTCGAGCATCTTACCGCCATTTATTCCCATATTT
GTTCTGTTTTTCTTGATTTGGGTATACATTTAAATGTTAATAAAACAAAATGGTGGGGCAATCATTTACA
TTTTTAGGGATATGTAATTACTAGTTCAGGTGTATTGCCACAAGACAAACATGTTAAGAAACTTTCCCGT
TATTTACGCTCTGTTCCTGTTAATCAACCTCTGGATTACAAAATTTGTGAAAGATTGACTGATATTCTTA
ACTATGTTGCTCCTTTTACGCTGTGTGGATATGCTGCTTTAATGCCTCTGTATCATGCTATTGCTTCCCG
TACGGCTTTCGTTTTCTCCTCCTTGTATAAATCCTGGTTGCTGTCTCTTTATGAGGAGTTGCGGCCCGTT
GTCCGTCAACGTGGCGTGGTGTGCTCTGTGTTTGCTGACGCAACCCCCACTGGCTGGGGCATTGCCACCA
CCTGTCAACTCCTTTCTGGGACTTTCGCTTTCCCCCTCCCGATCGCCACGGCAGAACTCATCGCCGCCTG
CCTTGCCCGCTGCTGGACAGGGGCTAGGTTGCTGGGCACTGATAATTCCGTGGTGTTGTCGGGGAAGCTG
ACGTCCTTTGCAATTCGATATCAAGCTGTACCTTCTAGATGTACATGTTATTTAGCGCTTCTAGACCAAT
GACTTACAAGGCAGCTGTAGATCTTAGCCACTTTTTAAAAGAAAAGGGGGGACTGGAAGGGCTAATTCAC
TCCCAACGAAGACAAGATCTGCTTTTTGCTTGTACTGGGTCTCTCTGGTTAGACCAGATCTGAGCCTGGG
AGCTCTCTGGCTAACTAGGGAACCCACTGCTTAAGCCTCAATAAAGCTTGCCTTGAGTGCTTCAAGTAGT
GTGTGCCCGTCTGTTGTGTGACTCTGGTAACTAGAGATCCCTCAGACCCTTTTAGTCAGTGTGGAAAATC
TCTAGCAGTAGTAGTTCATGTCATCTTATTATTCAGTATTTATAACTTGCAAAGAAATGAATATCAGAGA
GTGAGAGGAACTTGTTTATTGCAGCTTATAATGGTTACAAATAAAGCAATAGCATCACAAATTTCACAAA
TAAAGCATTTTTTTCACTGCATTCTAGTTGTGGTTTGTCCAAACTCATCAATGTATCTTATCATGTCTGG
CTCTAGCTATCCCGCCCCTAACTCCGCCCATCCCGCCCCTAACTCCGCCCAGTTCCGCCCATTCTCCGCC
CCATGGCTGACTAATTTTTTTT
Features (pLannotate 1.2.2; 29 found; start..end, strand, type, name):
     94..112     -  promoter       T7 promoter: promoter for bacteriophage T7 RNA polymerase
    120..275     +  CDS            lacZα (fragment): LacZα fragment of β-galactosidase; lacZ fragment
    280..708     +  rep_origin     f1 ori (sequence partly withheld): f1 bacteriophage origin of replication; arrow indicates direction of (+) strand synthesis
    761..865     +  promoter       AmpR promoter: bla
    866..1726    +  CDS            AmpR: β-lactamase; bla; confers resistance to ampicillin, carbenicillin, and related antibiotics
   1897..2485    +  rep_origin     ori: high-copy-number ColE1/pMB1/pBR322/pUC origin of replication
   2668..2760    +  CDS            lacI (fragment): lac repressor; lacI; The lac repressor binds to the lac operator to inhibit transcription in E. coli. This inhibition can be relieved by adding lactose or isopropyl-β-D-thiogalactopyranoside (IPTG).
   2773..2794    +  protein_bind   CAP binding site: CAP binding activates transcription in the presence of cAMP. E. coli catabolite activator protein
   2809..2839    +  promoter       lac promoter: promoter for the E. coli lac operon
   2847..2863    +  protein_bind   lac operator: The lac repressor binds to the lac operator to inhibit transcription in E. coli. This inhibition can be relieved by adding lactose or isopropyl-β-D-thiogalactopyranoside (IPTG). lac repressor encoded by lacI
   2908..2926    +  promoter       T3 promoter: promoter for bacteriophage T3 RNA polymerase
   2954..3180    +  promoter       RSV promoter: Rous sarcoma virus enhancer/promoter
   3181..3361    +  LTR            5' LTR (truncated): truncated 5' long terminal repeat (LTR) from HIV-1
   3408..3533    +  misc_feature   HIV-1 Ψ: packaging signal of human immunodeficiency virus type 1
   3517..3880    +  CDS            HIV-1 gag (fragment): gag protein from human immunodeficiency virus 1; gag
   4026..4259    +  misc_feature   RRE: The Rev response element (RRE) of HIV-1 allows for Rev-dependent mRNA export from the nucleus to the cytoplasm.
   4636..4736    +  CDS            Rev (fragment): human immunodeficiency virus 1 (HIV-1) Rev protein; rev; enhances nuclear export of unspliced and incompletely spliced viral mRNAs
   4755..4872    +  misc_feature   cPPT/CTS: central polypurine tract and central termination sequence of HIV-1
   4906..5307    +  promoter       SFFV promoter: spleen focus-forming virus long terminal repeat (LTR) promoter
   5317..5340    +  misc_feature   MCS (fragment): pBluescript multiple cloning site
   5365..6003    +  CDS            GFI1B (fragment): GFI1B_HUMAN - Experimental evidence at protein level: Swiss-Prot protein existence level 1. Essential proto-oncogenic transcriptional regulator necessary for development and differentiation of erythroid and megakaryocytic lineages. Component of a RCOR-GFI-KDM1A-HDAC complex that suppresses, via histone deacetylase (HDAC) recruitment, a number of genes implicated in multilineage blood cell development and controls hematopoietic differentiation. Transcriptional repressor or activator depending on both promoter and cell type context; represses promoter activity of SOCS1 and SOCS3 and thus, may re
   6365..6390    +  misc_feature   MCS (fragment): pBluescript multiple cloning site
   6390..6449    +  CDS            S (fragment): HBSAG_WHV6 - Experimental evidence at transcript level: Swiss-Prot protein existence level 2. The middle envelope protein plays an important role in the budding of the virion. It is involved in the induction of budding in a nucleocapsid independent way. In this process the majority of envelope proteins bud to form subviral lipoprotein particles of 22 nm of diameter that do not contain a nucleocapsid (By similarity). From Woodchuck hepatitis B virus (isolate w64/pWS23) (WHV).
   6581..6984    +  misc_feature   WPRE: woodchuck hepatitis virus posttranscriptional regulatory element
   7042..7101    +  CDS            nef (fragment): NEF_HV1Z2 - Experimental evidence at protein level: Swiss-Prot protein existence level 1. Extracellular Nef protein targets CD4(+) T-lymphocytes for apoptosis by interacting with CXCR4 surface receptors. From Human immunodeficiency virus type 1 group M subtype D (isolate Z2/CDC-Z34) (HIV-1).
   7103..7336    +  LTR            3' LTR (ΔU3): self-inactivating 3' long terminal repeat (LTR) from HIV-1
   7408..7529    +  polyA_signal   SV40 poly(A) signal: SV40 polyadenylation signal
   7548..7569    +  rep_origin     SV40 ori (fragment): SV40 origin of replication
   7569..73      +  rep_origin     SV40 ori (across the origin): SV40 origin of replication
