[The description below was written by a language model from this plasmid's Addgene catalogue record and pLannotate feature annotations shown in this document.]
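Description:
SFFV-GFI1B-Brd 8 is a third-generation-style, self-inactivating HIV-1 lentiviral transfer plasmid built on the SFFV-MCS backbone. It carries the human transcription factor GFI1B together with a construct-specific DNA barcode. In bacteria it is maintained through a high-copy ColE1/pUC-type origin and selected with ampicillin (AmpR, β-lactamase). An f1 origin, lacZα/lac promoter remnants, and T7 and T3 promoters are left over from a pBluescript-like cloning backbone. No mammalian selection marker or fluorescent reporter is annotated.

The viral cassette begins with an RSV enhancer/promoter fused to a truncated 5' LTR, which drives Tat-independent production of genomic RNA in packaging cells. This is followed by the Ψ packaging signal with a partial gag sequence, the Rev response element for nuclear export of the unspliced genome, and the cPPT/CTS, which aids nuclear import in target cells. Internally, the spleen focus-forming virus (SFFV) promoter, which is strongly active in haematopoietic and many other cell types, drives the 993 bp GFI1B open reading frame cloned between retained restriction sites in the multiple cloning site. The automated annotation matches only part of this coding region, although the space between the flanking MCS fragments is consistent with the recorded insert size. A WPRE downstream enhances transcript stability and expression. According to the depositor, the barcode sits after the WPRE at an XbaI site; it is not annotated in the feature table. The cassette ends in a ΔU3 3' LTR, with an SV40 poly(A) signal and SV40 origin beyond it.

The plasmid belongs to a barcoded transcription factor collection for combinatorial screening in immune cell reprogramming. Because the barcode lies within the transcribed region, it presumably allows the delivered factor to be identified in transduced cells.
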