Addgene plasmid #218992: SFFV-GFI1B-Brd 8
Purpose: Transcription factor GFI1B with a specific barcode assigned.
Depositing lab: Filipe Pereira. Depositing organization: Center for Neuroscience and Cell Biology, University of Coimbra. Publication: A combinatorial transcription factor screening platform for immune cell reprogramming. Kurochkin I, Altman AR, Caiado I, Pertiga-Cabral D, Halitzki E, Minaeva M, Zimmermannova O, Henriques-Oliveira L, Klein D, Nair M, Oliveira D, Cajal LR, Knittel R, Feick C, Ringner M, Martin M, Cirovic B, Pires CF, Rosa FF, Sitnicka E, Theis FJ, Pereira CF. Cell Syst. 2026 Jan 21;17(1):101457. doi: 10.1016/j.cels.2025.101457. Epub 2026 Jan 14. PubMed 41539305.
Backbone
  Vector backbone: SFFV-MCS
  Backbone size w/o insert (bp): 6638
  Vector type: Lentiviral
Growth in bacteria
  Bacterial resistance: Ampicillin, 100 μg/mL
  Growth temperature: 37°C
  Growth strain: NEB Stable
  Copy number: High Copy
Gene/Insert
  Gene/Insert name: GFI1B
  Species: H. sapiens (human)
  Insert size (bp): 993
  Entrez Gene: GFI1B (a.k.a. BDPLT17, ZNF163B)
  Promoter: The spleen focus-forming virus (SFFV) promoter
  Cloning method: Restriction Enzyme; 5′ cloning site Bsp119I (not destroyed); 3′ cloning site BstHI (not destroyed)
Terms and licenses: Academic/Nonprofit Terms; Industry Terms: Not Available to Industry
Depositor comments: Barcode sequence cloned into XbaI restriction site. Design of plasmid is as follows: SFFV-[TF sequence]-WPRE-[Barcode sequence].
How to cite: SFFV-GFI1B-Brd 8 was a gift from Filipe Pereira (Addgene plasmid # 218992 ; http://n2t.net/addgene:218992 ; RRID:Addgene_218992)
