>Addgene plasmid #218992 | SFFV-GFI1B-Brd 8 | depositor partial sequence | sequence record 427457 | Barcode sequence
TGTACATGTTATTTAGCGCT
